>Addgene plasmid #167437 | pMSR:MSMEG_5482:Dendra | addgene full sequence | sequence record 499956 | Addgene NGS Result
ATGTTGAAGGGCTTCAAGGAGTTCCTCTCCCGAGGCAACGTCATCGATCTCGCAGTTGCTGTGGTCATCG
GCGCTGCCTTCACCGGCCTGGTCACCGCGTTCACGGAAAAGGTCATCCAGCCACTCATCGACCGCATCGG
CGCGGGCGGCGAACGCGAATACGGCATCCTCAAGATCCCGCTCGGTGGCGACCCGGAGCAGTTCGTCGAC
CTCAATGCCGTGCTGTCGGCGGCGATCAACTTCCTGATCGTCGCGGCGGTGCTGTACTTCGTGATCATGC
TGCCCTACAAGAAGCTGCGTGAGCGCGGCGAGGTCGAGCAGGCGCAGGACACCGAGCTGAGCATCCTGAC
CGAGATCCGGGATCTGTTGGCGGAGAACAGCAATGGTTCCACAGGGAAGCACGTCAGCGGCCCAGGCACC
GGCCCCAGCCCCGACACCGCCACCTACACCAGCGGCGACCGCACCTCCAAGCTTGGTGCGGCCGCGGGCA
ACACGCCTGGCATCAATCTGATCAAGGAGGACATGCGTGTCAAGGTGCATATGGAGGGCAACGTGAACGG
TCACGCCTTCGTGATCGAGGGGGAGGGTAAGGGTAAGCCTTACGAAGGGACCCAGACCGCCAACCTCACC
GTCAAGGAGGGCGCCCCTCTCCCATTCTCGTACGATATCCTCACTACCGCGGTGCATTACGGGAACCGCG
TGTTCACCAAGTACCCCGAGGATATCCCTGACTACTTCAAGCAGAGCTTCCCGGAGGGATACTCCTGGGA
GCGGACGATGACCTTCGAAGACAAGGGTATCTGTACGATCCGCAGCGACATCTCGCTGGAAGGGGACTGT
TTCTTCCAGAACGTCCGTTTCAAGGGGACCAACTTTCCGCCGAACGGCCCGGTCATGCAGAAGAAGACCC
TCAAGTGGGAGCCGAGCACGGAGAAGCTGCACGTTCGGGACGGCCTCCTGGTCGGCAACATCAACATGGC
GCTGCTGCTGGAAGGCGGCGGCCACTACCTATGCGACTTCAAGACCACGTACAAAGCGAAGAAGGTCGTC
CAGCTGCCCGACGCGCACTTCGTGGACCACCGCATCGAAATCCTGGGGAACGATTCGGACTACAACAAGG
TCAAGTTGTACGAGCACGCTGTGGCACGCTATAGCCCGCTCCCGTCGCAGGTCTGGTTCGAAGGCGGCGG
CGGGGAGAACCTGTATTTCCAGGACTACAAGGACGACGACGACAAGTGATTTAAATAACCCCTTGGGGCC
TCTAAACGGGTCTTGAGGGGTTTTTTGTTAACTAGCGTACGATCGAATTCCTGCAGCTCACGGTAACTGA
TGCCGTATTTGCAGTACCAGCGTACGGCCCACAGAATGATGTCACGCTGAAAATGCCGGCCTTTGAATGG
GTTCATGTGCAGCTCCATCAGCAAAAGGGGATGATAAGTTTATCACCACCGACTATTTGCAACAGTGCCG
TTGATCGTGCTATGATCGACTGATGTCATCAGCGGTGGAGTGCAATGTCGTGCAATACGAATGGCGAAAA
GCCGAGCTCATCGGTCAGCTTCTCAACCTTGGGGTTACCCCCGGCGGTGTGCTGCTGGTCCACAGCTCCT
TCCGTAGCGTCCGGCCCCTCGAAGATGGGCCACTTGGACTGATCGAGGCCCTGCGTGCTACGCTGGGTCC
GGGAGGGACGCTCGTCATGCCCTCGTGGTCAGGTCTGGACGACGAGCCGTTCGATCCTGCCACGTCGCCC
GTTACACCGGACCTTGGAGTTGTCTCTGACACATTCTGGCGCCTGCCAAATGTAAAGCGCAGCGCCCATC
CATTTGCCTTTGCGGCAGCGGGGCCACAGGCAGAGCAGATCATCTCTGATCCATTGCCCCTGCCACCTTA
CTCGCCTGCAAGCCCGGTCGCCCGTGTCCATGAACTCGATGGGCAGGTACTTCTCCTCGGCGTGGGACAC
GATGCCAACACGACGCTGCATCTTGCCGAGTTGATGGCAAAGGTTCCCTATGGGGTGCCGAGACACTGCA
CCATTCTTCAGGATGGCAAGTTGGTACGCGTCGATTATCTCGAGAATGACCACTGCTGTGAGCGCTTTGC
CTTGGCGGACAGGTGGCTCAAGGAGAAGAGCCTTCAGAAGGAAGGTCCAGTCGGTCATGCCTTTGCTCGG
TTGATCCGCTCCCGCGACATTGTGGCGACAGCCCTGGGTCAACTGGGCCGAGATCCGTTGATCTTCCTGC
ATCCGCCAGAGGCGGGATGCGAAGAATGCGATGCCGCTCGCCAGTCGATTGGCTGAGCTCATGAGCGGAG
AACGAGATGACGTTGGAGGGGCAAGGTCGCGCTGATTGCTGGGGCAACACGGGGGATCCACTAGTTCCAT
GAGCGTCAGACCCCGTAGAAAAGATCAAAGGATCTTCTTGAGATCCTTTTTTTCTGCGCGTAATCTGCTG
CTTGCAAACAAAAAAACCACCGCTACCAGCGGTGGTTTGTTTGCCGGATCAAGAGCTACCAACTCTTTTT
CCGAAGGTAACTGGCTTCAGCAGAGCGCAGATACCAAATACTGTCCTTCTAGTGTAGCCGTAGTTAGGCC
ACCACTTCAAGAACTCTGTAGCACCGCCTACATACCTCGCTCTGCTAATCCTGTTACCAGTGGCTGCTGC
CAGTGGCGATAAGTCGTGTCTTACCGGGTTGGACTCAAGACGATAGTTACCGGATAAGGCGCAGCGGTCG
GGCTGAACGGGGGGTTCGTGCACACAGCCCAGCTTGGAGCGAACGACCTACACCGAACTGAGATACCTAC
AGCGTGAGCTATGAGAAAGCGCCACGCTTCCCGAGGGGAGAAAGGCGGACAGGTATCCGGTAAGCGGCAG
GGTCGGAACAGGAGAGCGCACGAGGGAGCTTCCAGGGGGAAACGCCTGGTATCTTTATAGTCCTGTCGGG
TTTCGCCACCTCTGACTTGAGCGTCGATTTTTGTGATGCTCGTCAGGGGGGCGGAGCCTATGGAAAAACG
CCAGCAACGCGGCCTTTTTACGGTTCCTGGCCTTTTGCTGGCCTTTTGCTCACATGTTCTTTCCTGCGTT
ATCCCCTGATTCTGTGGATAACCGTATTACCGCCTTTGAGTGAGCTGATACCGCTCGCCGCAGCCGAACG
ACCGAGCGCAACGCGTGCGGCCGCGGTACCCGGGGATCCTCTAGAGTCGACCACCAAGGGCACCATCTCT
GCTTGGGCCACCCCGTTGGCCGCAGCCAGCTCGCTGAGAGCCGTGAACGACAGGGCGAACGCCAGCCCGC
CGACGGCGAGGGTTCCGACCGCTGCAACTCCCGGTGCAACCTTGTCCCGGTCTATTCTCTTCACTGCACC
AGCTCCAATCTGGTGTGAATGCCCCTCGTCTGTTCGCGCAGGCGGGGGGCTCTATTCGTTTGTCAGCATC
GAAAGTAGCCAGATCAGGGATGCGTTGCAACCGCGTATGCCCAGGTCAGAAGAGTCGCACAAGAGTTGCA
GACCCCTGGAAAGAAAAATGGCCAGAGGGCGAAAACACCCTCTGACCAGCGGAGCGGGCGACGGGAATCG
AACCCGCGTAGCTAGTTTGGAAGAATGGGTGTCTGCCGACCACATATGGGCCGGTCAAGATAGGTTTTTA
CCCCCTCTCGGCTGCATCCTCTAAGTGGAAAGAAATTGCAGGTCGTAGAAGCGCGTTGAAGCCTGAGAGT
TGCACAGGAGTTGCAACCCGGTAGCCTTGTTCACGACGAGAGGAGACCTAGTTGGCACGTCGCGGATGGG
GATCGCTGAAGACTCAGCGCAGCGGGAGGATCCAAGCCTCATACGTCAACCCGCAGGACGGTGTGAGGTA
CTACGCGCTGCAGACCTACGACAACAAGATGGACGCCGAAGCCTGGCTCGCGGGCGAGAAGCGGCTCATC
GAGATGGAGACCTGGACCCCTCCACAGGACCGGGCGAAGAAGGCAGCCGCCAGCGCCATCACGCTGGAGG
AGTACACCCGGAAGTGGCTCGTGGAGCGCGACCTCGCAGACGGCACCAGGGATCTGTACAGCGGGCACGC
GGAGCGCCGCATCTACCCGGTGCTAGGTGAAGTGGCGGTCACAGAGATGACGCCAGCTCTGGTGCGTGCG
TGGTGGGCCGGGATGGGTAGGAAGCACCCGACTGCCCGCCGGCATGCCTACAACGTCCTCCGGGCGGTGA
TGAACACAGCGGTCGAGGACAAGCTGATCGCAGAGAACCCGTGCCGGATCGAGCAGAAGGCAGCCGATGA
GCGCGACGTAGAGGCGCTGACGCCTGAGGAGCTGGACATCGTCGCCGCTGAGATCTTCGAGCACTACCGG
ATCGCGGCATACATCCTGGCGTGGACGAGCCTCCGGTTCGGAGAGCTGATCGAGCTTCGCCGCAAGGACA
TCGTGGACGACGGCATGACGATGAAGCTCCGGGTGCGCCGTGGCGCTTCCCGCGTGGGGAACAAGATCGT
CGTTGGCAACGCCAAGACCGTCCGGTCGAAGCGTCCTGTGACGGTTCCGCCTCACGTCGCGGAGATGATC
CGAGCGCACATGAAGGACCGTACGAAGATGAACAAGGGCCCCGAGGCATTCCTGGTGACCACGACGCAGG
GCAACCGGCTGTCGAAGTCCGCGTTCACCAAGTCGCTGAAGCGTGGCTACGCCAAGATCGGTCGGCCGGA
ACTCCGCATCCACGACCTCCGCGCTGTCGGCGCTACGTTCGCCGCTCAGGCAGGTGCGACGACCAAGGAG
CTGATGGCCCGTCTCGGTCACACGACTCCTAGGATGGCGATGAAGTACCAGATGGCGTCTGAGGCCCGCG
ACGAGGCTATCGCTGAGGCGATGTCCAAGCTGGCCAAGACCTCCTGAAACGCAAAAAGCCCCCCTCCCAA
GGACACTGAGTCCTAAAGAGGGGGGTTTCTTGTCAGTACGCGAAGAACCACGCCTGGCCGCGAGCGCCAG
CACCGCCGCTCTGTGCGGAGACCTGGGCACCAGCCCCGCCGCCGCCAGGAGCATTGCCGTTCCCGCCAGA
AATCTAGACGGTGACCACAACGCGCCCGCTTTGATCGGGGACGTCGAAATATTGGATCGTCGGCACCGTC
ACGGCCGTGGGAGGCGGCACGATCCGCGACGTGATGATCGGCCGCATCCCCACGGTGCTGCGCAGTGAGC
TCTACGCCATCCCGGCGTTGATCTGTGCGTTCGCACGCACAGGCCCGGTGTGAGAAGGGTCTCTGACGAG
CGGGAGAACTCCCTATCAGTGATAGAGTTTGTCCTCCCTATCAGTGATAGATAGGCTTAAGGAGTAATAC
GACTCACTATAGGGAGAAGGAGGCCATT
Features (pLannotate 1.2.2; 14 found; start..end, strand, type, name):
      1..468     +  CDS            mscL: MSCL_MYCTU - Experimental evidence at protein level: Swiss-Prot protein existence level 1. Channel that opens in response to stretch forces in the membrane lipid bilayer. The force required to trigger channel opening depends on the nature of the membrane lipids; the presence of phosphatidylinositol enhances mechanosensitivity of the channel. May participate in the regulation of osmotic pressure changes within the cell. From Mycobacterium tuberculosis (strain ATCC 25618 / H37Rv).
    490..1176    +  CDS            Dendra2: Dendra2 is a photoconvertible green fluorescent protein published in 2006, derived from Dendronephthya sp.. It has high acid sensitivity.
   1216..1236    +  CDS            FLAG (fragment): FLAG® epitope tag, followed by an enterokinase cleavage site
   1245..1287    +  terminator     T7 terminator (fragment): transcription terminator for bacteriophage T7 RNA polymerase
   1493..2293    +  CDS            ApmR: aminoglycoside 3-N-acetyltransferase type IV ; aac(3)IV; confers resistance to apramycin (Paget and Davies, 1996)
   2360..2377    -  misc_feature   MCS (fragment): pBluescript multiple cloning site
   2418..3006    +  rep_origin     ori: high-copy-number ColE1/pMB1/pBR322/pUC origin of replication
   3174..3202    +  misc_feature   MCS (fragment): pUC18/19 multiple cloning site
   3762..4874    +  CDS            33: VINT_BPML5 - Also known as int. Protein inferred from homology: Swiss-Prot protein existence level 3. Integrase is necessary for integration of the phage into the host genome by site-specific recombination. From Mycobacterium phage L5 (Mycobacteriophage L5).
   4936..5040    -  CDS            32 (fragment): VG32_BPML5 - Protein predicted: Swiss-Prot protein existence level 4. From Mycobacterium phage L5 (Mycobacteriophage L5).
   5096..5200    +  CDS            Y4104_STRCO (fragment): Protein inferred from homology: Swiss-Prot protein existence level 3. From Streptomyces coelicolor (strain ATCC BAA-471 / A3(2) / M145).
   5258..5277    +  promoter       tight TRE promoter (fragment): Tet-responsive promoter PTight, consisting of seven tet operator sequences followed by the minimal CMV promoter
   5284..5301    +  promoter       tight TRE promoter (fragment): Tet-responsive promoter PTight, consisting of seven tet operator sequences followed by the minimal CMV promoter
   5315..5333    +  promoter       T7 promoter: promoter for bacteriophage T7 RNA polymerase
