[The description below was written by a language model from this plasmid's Addgene catalogue record and pLannotate feature annotations shown in this document.]
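Description:
pMSR:MSMEG_5482:Dendra is a 5.3 kb integrating mycobacterial expression plasmid built on the pMSR:Dendra backbone, one of a systematic collection of C-terminal fluorescent fusions to Mycobacterium smegmatis genes. In E. coli it replicates from a high-copy ColE1/pUC-type origin and is selected with apramycin through the aac(3)IV acetyltransferase gene, a marker that also works in mycobacteria. It has no mycobacterial replication origin. Instead it carries the mycobacteriophage L5 integrase gene with adjacent L5 sequence, so that after transformation the plasmid recombines site-specifically into the chromosomal L5 attachment site and is maintained as a single stable copy.

The insert is the M. smegmatis open reading frame MSMEG_5482, placed by ligation-independent cloning. The automated annotation matches this 468 nt coding region to the M. tuberculosis large-conductance mechanosensitive channel MscL, which suggests that it is the M. smegmatis homologue, although the catalogue entry itself gives only the locus name. The gene is fused in frame through a Gly-Ala linker to Dendra2, a green-to-red photoconvertible fluorescent protein, followed by a single FLAG epitope and a T7 terminator.

Expression in mycobacteria is driven by the pmycTetO promoter. The two short hits labelled as "tight TRE" fragments just upstream of the gene are most likely its tet operator sites rather than any mammalian element, and they would allow Tet repressor-based regulation in a host that supplies the repressor. A T7 promoter sits immediately downstream of these operators and allows production of the same fusion in E. coli strains expressing T7 RNA polymerase. The construct is suited to live-cell localisation and photoconversion tracking of the protein, and the FLAG tag supports detection or pull-down.
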