Addgene plasmid #167437: pMSR:MSMEG_5482:Dendra
Purpose: C-term fluorescent fusion
Depositing lab: Keith Derbyshire & Joseph Wade. Depositing organization: Wadsworth Center, New York State Department of Health. Publication: A Mycobacterial Systems Resource for the Research Community. Judd JA, Canestrari J, Clark R, Joseph A, Lapierre P, Lasek-Nesselquist E, Mir M, Palumbo M, Smith C, Stone M, Upadhyay A, Wirth SE, Dedrick RM, Meier CG, Russell DA, Dills A, Dove E, Kester J, Wolf ID, Zhu J, Rubin ER, Fortune S, Hatfull GF, Gray TA, Wade JT, Derbyshire KM. mBio. 2021 Mar 2;12(2). pii: mBio.02401-20. doi: 10.1128/mBio.02401-20. PubMed 33653882.
Backbone
  Vector backbone: pMSR:Dendra
  Vector type: Bacterial Expression ; Integrating Mycobacterial Expression Vector attL5. T7 expression in E. coli
Growth in bacteria
  Bacterial resistance: Apramycin, 25 μg/mL
  Growth temperature: 37°C
  Growth strain: DH5alpha
  Copy number: High Copy
Gene/Insert
  Gene/Insert name: MSMEG_5482
  Species: M. smegmatis
  Promoter: pmycTetO
  Tag / fusion protein: Gly-Ala Linker/Dendra2/1x Flag Tag (C terminal on insert)
  Cloning method: Ligation Independent Cloning
  Sequencing primers: 5′ TGATAGAGTTTGTCCTCCCTATCAG; 3′ TCCATATGCACCTTGACACG
Resource information
  A portion of this plasmid was derived from a plasmid made by: CP000480.1
Terms and licenses: Academic/Nonprofit Terms; Industry Terms: Not Available to Industry
Depositor comments: 5' cloning site: AseI (destroyed), 3' cloning site: HindIII (not destroyed)
How to cite: pMSR:MSMEG_5482:Dendra was a gift from Keith Derbyshire & Joseph Wade (Addgene plasmid # 167437 ; http://n2t.net/addgene:167437 ; RRID:Addgene_167437)
