>Addgene plasmid #167437 | pMSR:MSMEG_5482:Dendra | depositor partial sequence | sequence record 325265 | partial
ATGTTGAAGGGCTTCAAGGAGTTCCTCTCCCGAGGCAACGTCATCGATCTCGCAGTTGCTGTGGTCATCG
GCGCTGCCTTCACCGGCCTGGTCACCGCGTTCACGGAAAAGGTCATCCAGCCACTCATCGACCGCATCGG
CGCGGGCGGCGAACGCGAATACGGCATCCTCAAGATCCCGCTCGGTGGCGACCCGGAGCAGTTCGTCGAC
CTCAATGCCGTGCTGTCGGCGGCGATCAACTTCCTGATCGTCGCGGCGGTGCTGTACTTCGTGATCATGC
TGCCCTACAAGAAGCTGCGTGAGCGCGGCGAGGTCGAGCAGGCGCAGGACACCGAGCTGAGCATCCTGAC
CGAGATCCGGGATCTGTTGGCGGAGAACAGCAATGGTTCCACAGGGAAGCACGTCAGCGGCCCAGGCACC
GGCCCCAGCCCCGACACCGCCACCTACACCAGCGGCGACCGCACCTCC
